Addgene plasmid #20076: pMSCVpuro-Flag-cMyc T58A
Depositing lab: Juan Belmonte. Depositing organization: Centre de Medicina Regenerativa de Barcelona (CMRB). Publication: Efficient and rapid generation of induced pluripotent stem cells from human keratinocytes. Aasen T, Raya A, Barrero MJ, Garreta E, Consiglio A, Gonzalez F, Vassena R, Bilić J, Pekarik V, Tiscornia G, Edel M, Boué S, Belmonte JC. Nat Biotechnol. 2008 Nov . 26(11):1276-84. 10.1038/nbt.1503 PubMed 18931654.
Backbone
  Vector backbone: pMSCVpuro
  Backbone manufacturer: Clontech
  Backbone size w/o insert (bp): 6300
  Vector type: Mammalian Expression, Retroviral
  Selectable markers: Puromycin
Growth in bacteria
  Bacterial resistance: Ampicillin, 100 μg/mL
  Growth temperature: 37°C
  Growth strain: DH5alpha
  Copy number: High Copy
Gene/Insert
  Gene/Insert name: cMyc
  Species: H. sapiens (human)
  Insert size (bp): 1300
  Mutation: T58A
  Entrez Gene: MYC (a.k.a. MRTL, MYCC, bHLHe39, c-Myc)
  Tag / fusion protein: Flag (N terminal on insert)
  Cloning method: Restriction Enzyme; 5′ cloning site XhoI (not destroyed); 3′ cloning site EcoRI (not destroyed)
  Sequencing primers: 5′ pBABE 5; 3′ MSCV-rev
Terms and licenses: Academic/Nonprofit Terms; Industry Terms: Not Available to Industry
How to cite: pMSCVpuro-Flag-cMyc T58A was a gift from Juan Belmonte (Addgene plasmid # 20076 ; http://n2t.net/addgene:20076 ; RRID:Addgene_20076)
