[The description below was written by a language model from this plasmid's Addgene catalogue record and pLannotate feature annotations shown in this document.]
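Description:
pMSCVpuro-Flag-cMyc T58A is a gammaretroviral mammalian expression vector built on the pMSCVpuro backbone, carrying human c-Myc (MYC) with a T58A substitution and an N-terminal FLAG epitope tag. In bacteria it is maintained as a high-copy plasmid through a ColE1/pUC-type origin and selected with ampicillin via the β-lactamase gene. The feature table also picks up short remnants of rop, bom, lacZα, the tetracycline resistance gene, lacI and the lac promoter/operator region. These are non-functional leftovers of earlier cloning vectors and not working parts of the construct.

The retroviral cassette is bounded by 5' and 3' long terminal repeats from murine embryonic stem cell virus and includes the MESV Ψ packaging signal plus a truncated gag segment lacking its start codon, an arrangement that supports packaging of the genomic RNA without producing Gag protein. The FLAG-c-Myc coding sequence of about 1.3 kb sits between XhoI and EcoRI sites immediately downstream of this region. No separate internal promoter is annotated upstream of it, so it is transcribed from the 5' LTR. Downstream, the mouse PGK promoter drives puromycin N-acetyltransferase, allowing selection of stably transduced mammalian cells. Because the viral structural and enzymatic genes are absent apart from small fragments, particles must be produced in packaging cells that supply these functions in trans.

T58 is a known phosphorylation site involved in c-Myc turnover, and the alanine substitution is generally used to give a more stable protein, though the record does not state this rationale. The associated publication concerns the generation of induced pluripotent stem cells from human keratinocytes, indicating use as a reprogramming factor vector, with the FLAG tag available to detect the exogenous protein.
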