Features (pLannotate 1.2.2; 20 found; start..end, strand, type, name):
    182..770     -  rep_origin     ori: high-copy-number ColE1/pMB1/pBR322/pUC origin of replication
    941..1801    -  CDS            AmpR: β-lactamase; bla; confers resistance to ampicillin, carbenicillin, and related antibiotics
   1802..1906    -  promoter       AmpR promoter: bla
   2001..2036    +  CDS            rop (fragment): Rop protein, which maintains plasmids at low copy number; rop
   2138..2237    +  misc_feature   bom (fragment): basis of mobility region from pBR322
   2243..2392    -  CDS            lacZα (fragment): LacZα fragment of β-galactosidase; lacZ fragment
   2392..2593    -  CDS            TcR (fragment): tetracycline efflux protein; tet; confers resistance to tetracycline
   2594..2692    +  CDS            env (fragment): murine leukemia virus gPr80 envelope polyprotein precursor; env; proteolytically cleaved into gp70SU and p15TM subunits
   2734..3250    +  LTR            5' LTR: 5' long terminal repeat from murine embryonic stem cell virus
   3314..3655    +  misc_feature   MESV Ψ: packaging signal of murine embryonic stem cell virus
   3722..4138    +  CDS            gag (truncated): truncated Moloney murine leukemia virus (MMLV) gag gene lacking the start codon
   4166..4186    +  CDS            FLAG (fragment): FLAG® epitope tag, followed by an enterokinase cleavage site
   4192..5509    +  CDS            c-Myc (fragment): human c-Myc proto-oncogene
   5542..6041    +  promoter       PGK promoter: mouse phosphoglycerate kinase 1 promoter
   6062..6661    +  CDS            PuroR: puromycin N-acetyltransferase; pac from Streptomyces alboniger; confers resistance to puromycin
   6761..7275    +  LTR            3' LTR: 3' long terminal repeat from murine embryonic stem cell virus
   7437..7453    -  protein_bind   lac operator: The lac repressor binds to the lac operator to inhibit transcription in E. coli. This inhibition can be relieved by adding lactose or isopropyl-β-D-thiogalactopyranoside (IPTG). lac repressor encoded by lacI
   7461..7491    -  promoter       lac promoter: promoter for the E. coli lac operon
   7506..7527    -  protein_bind   CAP binding site: CAP binding activates transcription in the presence of cAMP. E. coli catabolite activator protein
   7540..7632    -  CDS            lacI (fragment): lac repressor; lacI; The lac repressor binds to the lac operator to inhibit transcription in E. coli. This inhibition can be relieved by adding lactose or isopropyl-β-D-thiogalactopyranoside (IPTG).
>Addgene plasmid #20076 | pMSCVpuro-Flag-cMyc T58A | addgene full sequence | sequence record 155861 | Addgene NGS results
CTTCCGCTTCCTCGCTCACTGACTCGCTGCGCTCGGTCGTTCGGCTGCGGCGAGCGGTATCAGCTCACTC
AAAGGCGGTAATACGGTTATCCACAGAATCAGGGGATAACGCAGGAAAGAACATGTGAGCAAAAGGCCAG
CAAAAGGCCAGGAACCGTAAAAAGGCCGCGTTGCTGGCGTTTTTCCATAGGCTCCGCCCCCCTGACGAGC
ATCACAAAAATCGACGCTCAAGTCAGAGGTGGCGAAACCCGACAGGACTATAAAGATACCAGGCGTTTCC
CCCTGGAAGCTCCCTCGTGCGCTCTCCTGTTCCGACCCTGCCGCTTACCGGATACCTGTCCGCCTTTCTC
CCTTCGGGAAGCGTGGCGCTTTCTCATAGCTCACGCTGTAGGTATCTCAGTTCGGTGTAGGTCGTTCGCT
CCAAGCTGGGCTGTGTGCACGAACCCCCCGTTCAGCCCGACCGCTGCGCCTTATCCGGTAACTATCGTCT
TGAGTCCAACCCGGTAAGACACGACTTATCGCCACTGGCAGCAGCCACTGGTAACAGGATTAGCAGAGCG
AGGTATGTAGGCGGTGCTACAGAGTTCTTGAAGTGGTGGCCTAACTACGGCTACACTAGAAGAACAGTAT
TTGGTATCTGCGCTCTGCTGAAGCCAGTTACCTTCGGAAAAAGAGTTGGTAGCTCTTGATCCGGCAAACA
AACCACCGCTGGTAGCGGTGGTTTTTTTGTTTGCAAGCAGCAGATTACGCGCAGAAAAAAAGGATCTCAA
GAAGATCCTTTGATCTTTTCTACGGGGTCTGACGCTCAGTGGAACGAAAACTCACGTTAAGGGATTTTGG
TCATGAGATTATCAAAAAGGATCTTCACCTAGATCCTTTTAAATTAAAAATGAAGTTTTAAATCAATCTA
AAGTATATATGAGTAAACTTGGTCTGACAGTTACCAATGCTTAATCAGTGAGGCACCTATCTCAGCGATC
TGTCTATTTCGTTCATCCATAGTTGCCTGACTCCCCGTCGTGTAGATAACTACGATACGGGAGGGCTTAC
CATCTGGCCCCAGTGCTGCAATGATACCGCGAGACCCACGCTCACCGGCTCCAGATTTATCAGCAATAAA
CCAGCCAGCCGGAAGGGCCGAGCGCAGAAGTGGTCCTGCAACTTTATCCGCCTCCATCCAGTCTATTAAT
TGTTGCCGGGAAGCTAGAGTAAGTAGTTCGCCAGTTAATAGTTTGCGCAACGTTGTTGCCATTGCTACAG
GCATCGTGGTGTCACGCTCGTCGTTTGGTATGGCTTCATTCAGCTCCGGTTCCCAACGATCAAGGCGAGT
TACATGATCCCCCATGTTGTGCAAAAAAGCGGTTAGCTCCTTCGGTCCTCCGATCGTTGTCAGAAGTAAG
TTGGCCGCAGTGTTATCACTCATGGTTATGGCAGCACTGCATAATTCTCTTACTGTCATGCCATCCGTAA
GATGCTTTTCTGTGACTGGTGAGTACTCAACCAAGTCATTCTGAGAATAGTGTATGCGGCGACCGAGTTG
CTCTTGCCCGGCGTCAATACGGGATAATACCGCGCCACATAGCAGAACTTTAAAAGTGCTCATCATTGGA
AAACGTTCTTCGGGGCGAAAACTCTCAAGGATCTTACCGCTGTTGAGATCCAGTTCGATGTAACCCACTC
GTGCACCCAACTGATCTTCAGCATCTTTTACTTTCACCAGCGTTTCTGGGTGAGCAAAAACAGGAAGGCA
AAATGCCGCAAAAAAGGGAATAAGGGCGACACGGAAATGTTGAATACTCATACTCTTCCTTTTTCAATAT
TATTGAAGCATTTATCAGGGTTATTGTCTCATGAGCGGATACATATTTGAATGTATTTAGAAAAATAAAC
AAATAGGGGTTCCGCGCACATTTCCCCGAAAAGTGCCACCTGACGTCTAAGAAACCATTATTATCATGAC
ATTAACCTATAAAAATAGGCGTATCACGAGGCCCTTTCGTCTCGCGCGTTTCGGTGATGACGGTGAAAAC
CTCTGACACATGCAGCTCCCGGAGACGGTCACAGCTTGTCTGTAAGCGGATGCCGGGAGCAGACAAGCCC
GTCAGGGCGCGTCAGCGGGTGTTGGCGGGTGTCGGGGCTGGCTTAACTATGCGGCATCAGAGCAGATTGT
ACTGAGAGTGCACCATATGCGGTGTGAAATACCGCACAGATGCGTAAGGAGAAAATACCGCATCAGGCGC
CATTCGCCATTCAGGCTGCGCAACTGTTGGGAAGGGCGATCGGTGCGGGCCTCTTCGCTATTACGCCAGC
TGGCGAAAGGGGGATGTGCTGCAAGGCGATTAAGTTGGGTAACGCCAGGGTTTTCCCAGTCACGACGTTG
TAAAACGACGGCGCAAGGAATGGTGCATGCAAGGAGATGGCGCCCAACAGTCCCCCGGCCACGGGGCCTG
CCACCATACCCACGCCGAAACAAGCGCTCATGAGCCCGAAGTGGCGAGCCCGATCTTCCCCATCGGTGAT
GTCGGCGATATAGGCGCCAGCAACCGCACCTGTGGCGCCGGTGATGCCGGCCACGATGCGTCCGGCGTAG
AGGCGATTAGTCCAATTTGTTAAAGACAGGATATCAGTGGTCCAGGCTCTAGTTTTGACTCAACAATATC
ACCAGCTGAAGCCTATAGAGTACGAGCCATAGATAAAATAAAAGATTTTATTTAGTCTCCAGAAAAAGGG
GGGAATGAAAGACCCCACCTGTAGGTTTGGCAAGCTAGCTTAAGTAACGCCATTTTGCAAGGCATGGAAA
ATACATAACTGAGAATAGAGAAGTTCAGATCAAGGTTAGGAACAGAGAGACAGCAGAATATGGGCCAAAC
AGGATATCTGTGGTAAGCAGTTCCTGCCCCGGCTCAGGGCCAAGAACAGATGGTCCCCAGATGCGGTCCC
GCCCTCAGCAGTTTCTAGAGAACCATCAGATGTTTCCAGGGTGCCCCAAGGACCTGAAATGACCCTGTGC
CTTATTTGAACTAACCAATCAGTTCGCTTCTCGCTTCTGTTCGCGCGCTTCTGCTCCCCGAGCTCAATAA
AAGAGCCCACAACCCCTCACTCGGCGCGCCAGTCCTCCGATAGACTGCGTCGCCCGGGTACCCGTATTCC
CAATAAAGCCTCTTGCTGTTTGCATCCGAATCGTGGACTCGCTGATCCTTGGGAGGGTCTCCTCAGATTG
ATTGACTGCCCACCTCGGGGGTCTTTCATTTGGAGGTTCCACCGAGATTTGGAGACCCCTGCCCAGGGAC
CACCGACCCCCCCGCCGGGAGGTAAGCTGGCCAGCGGTCGTTTCGTGTCTGTCTCTGTCTTTGTGCGTGT
TTGTGCCGGCATCTAATGTTTGCGCCTGCGTCTGTACTAGTTAGCTAACTAGCTCTGTATCTGGCGGACC
CGTGGTGGAACTGACGAGTTCTGAACACCCGGCCGCAACCCTGGGAGACGTCCCAGGGACTTTGGGGGCC
GTTTTTGTGGCCCGACCTGAGGAAGGGAGTCGATGTGGAATCCGACCCCGTCAGGATATGTGGTTCTGGT
AGGAGACGAGAACCTAAAACAGTTCCCGCCTCCGTCTGAATTTTTGCTTTCGGTTTGGAACCGAAGCCGC
GCGTCTTGTCTGCTGCAGCGCTGCAGCATCGTTCTGTGTTGTCTCTGTCTGACTGTGTTTCTGTATTTGT
CTGAAAATTAGGGCCAGACTGTTACCACTCCCTTAAGTTTGACCTTAGGTCACTGGAAAGATGTCGAGCG
GATCGCTCACAACCAGTCGGTAGATGTCAAGAAGAGACGTTGGGTTACCTTCTGCTCTGCAGAATGGCCA
ACCTTTAACGTCGGATGGCCGCGAGACGGCACCTTTAACCGAGACCTCATCACCCAGGTTAAGATCAAGG
TCTTTTCACCTGGCCCGCATGGACACCCAGACCAGGTCCCCTACATCGTGACCTGGGAAGCCTTGGCTTT
TGACCCCCCTCCCTGGGTCAAGCCCTTTGTACACCCTAAGCCTCCGCCTCCTCTTCCTCCATCCGCCCCG
TCTCTCCCCCTTGAACCTCCTCGTTCGACCCCGCCTCGATCCTCCCTTTATCCAGCCCTCACTCCTTCTC
TAGGCGCCGGAATTAGATCTGCCGCCGCCATGGACTACAAGGACGACGATGACAAGCTCGAGCCCCTCAA
CGTTAGCTTCACCAACAGGAACTATGACCTCGACTACGACTCGGTGCAGCCGTATTTCTACTGCGACGAG
GAGGAGAACTTCTACCAGCAGCAGCAGCAGAGCGAGCTGCAGCCCCCGGCGCCCAGCGAGGATATCTGGA
AGAAATTCGAGCTGCTGCCCGCGCCGCCCCTGTCCCCTAGCCGCCGCTCCGGGCTCTGCTCGCCCTCCTA
CGTTGCGGTCACACCCTTCTCCCTTCGGGGAGACAACGACGGCGGTGGCGGGAGCTTCTCCACGGCCGAC
CAGCTGGAGATGGTGACCGAGCTGCTGGGAGGAGACATGGTGAACCAGAGTTTCATCTGCGACCCGGACG
ACGAGACCTTCATCAAAAACATCATCATCCAGGACTGTATGTGGAGCGGCTTCTCGGCCGCCGCCAAGCT
CGTCTCAGAGAAGCTGGCCTCCTACCAGGCTGCGCGCAAAGACAGCGGCAGCCCGAACCCCGCCCGCGGC
CACAGCGTCTGCTCCACCTCCAGCTTGTACCTGCAGGATCTGAGCGCCGCCGCCTCAGAGTGCATCGACC
CCTCGGTGGTCTTCCCCTACCCTCTCAACGACAGCAGCTCGCCCAAGTCCTGCGCCTCGCAAGACTCCAG
CGCCTTCTCTCCGTCCTCGGATTCTCTGCTCTCCTCGACGGAGTCCTCCCCGCAGGGCAGCCCCGAGCCC
CTGGTGCTCCATGAGGAGACACCGCCCACCACCAGCAGCGACTCTGAGGAGGAACAAGAAGATGAGGAAG
AAATCGATGTTGTTTCTGTGGAAAAGAGGCAGGCTCCTGGCAAAAGGTCAGAGTCTGGATCACCTTCTGC
TGGAGGCCACAGCAAACCTCCTCACAGCCCACTGGTCCTCAAGAGGTGCCACGTCTCCACACATCAGCAC
AACTACGCAGCGCCTCCCTCCACTCGGAAGGACTATCCTGCTGCCAAGAGGGTCAAGTTGGACAGTGTCA
GAGTCCTGAGACAGATCAGCAACAACCGAAAATGCACCAGCCCCAGGTCCTCGGACACCGAGGAGAATGT
CAAGAGGCGAACACACAACGTCTTGGAGCGCCAGAGGAGGAACGAGCTAAAACGGAGCTTTTTTGCCCTG
CGTGACCAGATCCCGGAGTTGGAAAACAATGAAAAGGCCCCCAAGGTAGTTATCCTTAAAAAAGCCACAG
CATACATCCTGTCCGTCCAAGCAGAGGAGCAAAAGCTCATTTCTGAAGAGGACTTGTTGCGGAAACGACG
AGAACAGTTGAAACACAAACTTGAACAGCTACGGAACTCTTGTGCGTAAATCGATGCATAAAATCACTAG
TGAATTCTACCGGGTAGGGGAGGCGCTTTTCCCAAGGCAGTCTGGAGCATGCGCTTTAGCAGCCCCGCTG
GGCACTTGGCGCTACACAAGTGGCCTCTGGCCTCGCACACATTCCACATCCACCGGTAGGCGCCAACCGG
CTCCGTTCTTTGGTGGCCCCTTCGCGCCACCTTCTACTCCTCCCCTAGTCAGGAAGTTCCCCCCCGCCCC
GCAGCTCGCGTCGTGCAGGACGTGACAAATGGAAGTAGCACGTCTCACTAGTCTCGTGCAGATGGACAGC
ACCGCTGAGCAATGGAAGCGGGTAGGCCTTTGGGGCAGCGGCCAATAGCAGCTTTGCTCCTTCGCTTTCT
GGGCTCAGAGGCTGGGAAGGGGTGGGTCCGGGGGCGGGCTCAGGGGCGGGCTCAGGGGCGGGGCGGGCGC
CCGAAGGTCCTCCGGAGGCCCGGCATTCTGCACGCTTCAAAAGCGCACGTCTGCCGCGCTGTTCTCCTCT
TCCTCATCTCCGGGCCTTTCGACCTGCAGCCCAAGCTTACCATGACCGAGTACAAGCCCACGGTGCGCCT
CGCCACCCGCGACGACGTCCCCAGGGCCGTACGCACCCTCGCCGCCGCGTTCGCCGACTACCCCGCCACG
CGCCACACCGTCGATCCGGACCGCCACATCGAGCGGGTCACCGAGCTGCAAGAACTCTTCCTCACGCGCG
TCGGGCTCGACATCGGCAAGGTGTGGGTCGCGGACGACGGCGCCGCGGTGGCGGTCTGGACCACGCCGGA
GAGCGTCGAAGCGGGGGCGGTGTTCGCCGAGATCGGCCCGCGCATGGCCGAGTTGAGCGGTTCCCGGCTG
GCCGCGCAGCAACAGATGGAAGGCCTCCTGGCGCCGCACCGGCCCAAGGAGCCCGCGTGGTTCCTGGCCA
CCGTCGGCGTCTCGCCCGACCACCAGGGCAAGGGTCTGGGCAGCGCCGTCGTGCTCCCCGGAGTGGAGGC
GGCCGAGCGCGCCGGGGTGCCCGCCTTCCTGGAGACCTCCGCGCCCCGCAACCTCCCCTTCTACGAGCGG
CTCGGCTTCACCGTCACCGCCGACGTCGAGGTGCCCGAAGGACCGCGCACCTGGTGCATGACCCGCAAGC
CCGGTGCCTGACGCCCGCCCCACGACCCGCAGCGCCCGACCGAAAGGAGCGCACGACCCCATGCATCGAT
AAAATAAAAGATTTTATTTAGTCTCCAGAAAAAGGGGGGAATGAAAGACCCCACCTGTAGGTTTGGCAAG
CTAGCTTAAGTAACGCCATTTTGCAAGGCATGGAAAATACATAACTGAGAATAGAGAAGTTCAGATCAAG
GTTAGGAACAGAGAGACAGCAGAATATGGGCCAAACAGGATATCTGTGGTAAGCAGTTCCTGCCCCGGCT
CAGGGCCAAGAACAGATGGTCCCCAGATGCGGTCCCGCCCTCAGCAGTTTCTAGAGAACCATCAGATGTT
TCCAGGGTGCCCCAAGGACCTGAAATGACCCTGTGCCTTATTTGAACTAACCAATCAGTTCGCTTCTCGC
TTCTGTTCGCGCGCTTCTGCTCCCCGAGCTCAATAAAAGAGCCCACAACCCCTCACTCGGCGCGCCAGTC
CTCCGATAGACTGCGTCGCCCGGGTACCCGTGTATCCAATAAACCCTCTTGCAGTTGCATCCGACTTGTG
GTCTCGCTGTTCCTTGGGAGGGTCTCCTCTGAGTGATTGACTACCCGTCAGCGGGGGTCTTTCATGGGTA
ACAGTTTCTTGAAGTTGGAGAACAACATTCTGAGGGTAGGAGTCGAATATTAAGTAATCCTGACTCAATT
AGCCACTGTTTTGAATCCACATACTCCAATACTCCTGAAATAGTTCATTATGGACAGCGCAGAAAGAGCT
GGGGAGAATTGTGAAATTGTTATCCGCTCACAATTCCACACAACATACGAGCCGGAAGCATAAAGTGTAA
AGCCTGGGGTGCCTAATGAGTGAGCTAACTCACATTAATTGCGTTGCGCTCACTGCCCGCTTTCCAGTCG
GGAAACCTGTCGTGCCAGCTGCATTAATGAATCGGCCAACGCGCGGGGAGAGGCGGTTTGCGTATTGGGC
GCT
