>Addgene plasmid #20076 | pMSCVpuro-Flag-cMyc T58A | addgene partial sequence | sequence record 25802 | pBABE-5
ATTGCCGCCGCCATGGACTACAAGGACGACGATGACAAGCTCGAGCCCCTCAACGTTAGCTTCACCAACA
GGAACTATGACCTCGACTACGACTCGGTGCAGCCGTATTTCTACTGCGACGAGGAGGAGAACTTCTACCA
GCAGCAGCAGCAGAGCGAGCTGCAGCCCCCGGCGCCCAGCGAGGATATCTGGAAGAAATTCGAGCTGCTG
CCCGCGCCGCCCCTGTCCCCTAGCCGCCGCTCCGGGCTCTGCTCGCCCTCCTACGTTGCGGTCACACCCT
TCTCCCTTCGGGGAGACAACGACGGCGGTGGCGGGAGCTTCTCCACGGCCGACCAGCTGGAGATGGTGAC
CGAGCTGCTGGGAGGAGACATGGTGAACCAGAGTTTCATCTGCGACCCGGACGACGAGACCTTCATCAAA
AACATCATCATCCAGGACTGTATGTGGAGCGGCTTCTCGGCCGCCGCCAAGCTCGTCTCAGAGAAGCTGG
CCTCCTACCAGGCTGCGCGCAAAGACAGCGGCAGCCCGAACCCCGCCCGCGGCCACAGCGTCTGCTCCAC
CTCCAGCTTGTACCTGCAGGATCTGAGCGCCGCCGCCTCAGAGTGCATCGACCCCTCGGTGGTCTTCCCC
TACCCTCTCAACGACAGCAGCTCGCCCAAGTCCTGCGCCTCGCAAGACTCCAGCGCCTTCTCTCCGTCCT
CGGATCTGGTG
